>Addgene plasmid #161945 | IBMc097 | addgene full sequence | sequence record 326342 | Addgene NGS Result
TGGATTCTCACCAATAAAAAACGCCCGGCGGCAACCGAGCGTTCTGAACAAATCCAGATGGAGTTCTGAG
GTCATTACTGGATCTATCAACAGGAGTCCAAGCGAGCTCGATATCAAATTACGCCCCGCCCTGCCACTCA
TCGCAGTACTGTTGTAATTCATTAAGCATTCTGCCGACATGGAAGCCATCACAAACGGCATGATGAACCT
GAATCGCCAGCGGCATCAGCACCTTGTCGCCTTGCGTATAATATTTGCCCATGGTGAAAACGGGGGCGAA
GAAGTTGTCCATATTGGCCACGTTTAAATCAAAACTGGTGAAACTCACCCAGGGATTGGCTGAAACGAAA
AACATATTCTCAATAAACCCTTTAGGGAAATAGGCCAGGTTTTCACCGTAACACGCCACATCTTGCGAAT
ATATGTGTAGAAACTGCCGGAAATCGTCGTGGTATTCACTCCAGAGCGATGAAAACGTTTCAGTTTGCTC
ATGGAAAACGGTGTAACAAGGGTGAACACTATCCCATATCACCAGCTCACCGTCTTTCATTGCCATACGA
AATTCCGGATGAGCATTCATCAGGCGGGCAAGAATGTGAATAAAGGCCGGATAAAACTTGTGCTTATTTT
TCTTTACGGTCTTTAAAAAGGCCGTAATATCCAGCTGAACGGTCTGGTTATAGGTACATTGAGCAACTGA
CTGAAATGCCTCAAAATGTTCTTTACGATGCCATTGGGATATATCAACGGTGGTATATCCAGTGATTTTT
TTCTCCATTTTAGCTTCCTTAGCTCCTGAAAATCTCGATAACTCAAAAAATACGCCCGGTAGTGATCTTA
TTTCATTATGGTGAAAGTTGGAACCTCTTACGTGCCCGATCAACTCGAGTGCCACCTGACGTCTAAGAAA
CCATTATTATCATGACATTAACCTATAAAAATAGGCGTATCACGAGGCAGAATTTCAGATAAAAAAAATC
CTTAGCTTTCGCTAAGGATGATTTCTGGAATTCGCGGCCGCTTCTAGAGGGTCTCAGTGAACGGCCACGA
GTTCGAGATCGAGGGCGAGGGCGAGGGCCGCCCCTACGAGGGCACCCAGACCGCCAAGCTGAAGGTGACC
AAGGGTGGCCCCCTGCCCTTCGCCTGGGACATCCTGTCCCCTCAGTTCATGTACGGCTCCAAGGCCTACG
TGAAGCACCCCGCCGACATCCCCGACTACTTGAAGCTGTCCTTCCCCGAGGGCTTCAAGTGGGAGCGCGT
GATGAACTTCGAGGACGGCGGCGTGGTGACCGTGACCCAGGACTCCTCCTTGCAGGACGGCGAGTTCATC
TACAAGGTGAAGCTGCGCGGCACCAACTTCCCCTCCGACGGCCCCGTAATGCAGAAGAAAACCATGGGCT
GGGAGGCCTCCTCCGAGCGGATGTACCCCGAGGACGGCGCCCTGAAGGGCGAGATCAAGCAGAGGCTGAA
GCTGAAGGACGGCGGCCACTACGACGCTGAGGTCAAGACCACCTACAAGGCCAAGAAGCCCGTGCAGCTG
CCCGGCGCCTACAACGTCAACATCAAGTTGGACATCACCTCCCACAACGAGGACTACACCATCGTGGAAC
AGTGAGACCTACTAGTAGCGGCCGCTGCAGTCCGGCAAAAAAGGGCAAGGTGTCACCACCCTGCCCTTTT
TCTTTAAAACCGAAAAGATTACTTCGCGTTATGCAGGCTTCCTCGCTCACTGACTCGCTGCGCTCGGTCG
TTCGGCTGCGGCGAGCGGTATCAGCTCACTCAAAGGCGGTAATACGGTTATCCACAGAATCAGGGGATAA
CGCAGGAAAGAACATGTGAGCAAAAGGCCAGCAAAAGGCCAGGAACCGTAAAAAGGCCGCGTTGCTGGCG
TTTTTCCACAGGCTCCGCCCCCCTGACGAGCATCACAAAAATCGACGCTCAAGTCAGAGGTGGCGAAACC
CGACAGGACTATAAAGATACCAGGCGTTTCCCCCTGGAAGCTCCCTCGTGCGCTCTCCTGTTCCGACCCT
GCCGCTTACCGGATACCTGTCCGCCTTTCTCCCTTCGGGAAGCGTGGCGCTTTCTCATAGCTCACGCTGT
AGGTATCTCAGTTCGGTGTAGGTCGTTCGCTCCAAGCTGGGCTGTGTGCACGAACCCCCCGTTCAGCCCG
ACCGCTGCGCCTTATCCGGTAACTATCGTCTTGAGTCCAACCCGGTAAGACACGACTTATCGCCACTGGC
AGCAGCCACTGGTAACAGGATTAGCAGAGCGAGGTATGTAGGCGGTGCTACAGAGTTCTTGAAGTGGTGG
CCTAACTACGGCTACACTAGAAGAACAGTATTTGGTATCTGCGCTCTGCTGAAGCCAGTTACCTTCGGAA
AAAGAGTTGGTAGCTCTTGATCCGGCAAACAAACCACCGCTGGTAGCGGTGGTTTTTTTGTTTGCAAGCA
GCAGATTACGCGCAGAAAAAAAGGATCTCAAGAAGATCCTTTGATCTTTTCTACGGGGTCTGACGCTCAG
TGGAACGAAAACTCACGTTAAGGGATTTTGGTCATGAGATTATCAAAAAGGATCTTCACCTAGATCCTTT
TAAATTAAAAATGAAGTTTTAAATCAATCTAAAGTATATATGAGTAAACTTGGTCTGACAGCTCGAGGCT
Features (pLannotate 1.2.2; 9 found; start..end, strand, type, name):
      4..98      -  terminator     lambda t0 terminator: transcription terminator from phage lambda
    122..778     -  CDS            cat: CAT_ECOLX - Experimental evidence at protein level: Swiss-Prot protein existence level 1. This enzyme is an effector of chloramphenicol resistance in bacteria. From Escherichia coli. This protein is used as a marker in many commonly used cloning vectors, such as pACYC184.
    779..876     -  promoter       cat promoter: promoter of the E. coli cat gene encoding chloramphenicol acetyltransferase
    962..1005    -  terminator     bacterial terminator: putative bacterial transcription terminator
   1008..1029    +  misc_feature   BioBrick prefix: BioBrick prefix for parts that do not start with "ATG"
   1034..1612    +  CDS            mRFP1.1 (fragment): mRFP1.1 is a basic (constitutively fluorescent) red fluorescent protein published in 2004, derived from Discosoma sp..
   1620..1640    +  misc_feature   BioBrick suffix: universal suffix for all parts
   1641..1698    +  terminator     his operon terminator: This putative transcriptin terminator from the E. coli his operon has a 2-bp deletion introduced during synthesis. Its efficiency has not been determined.
   1893..2481    -  rep_origin     ori: high-copy-number ColE1/pMB1/pBR322/pUC origin of replication
