[The description below was written by a language model from this plasmid's Addgene catalogue record and pLannotate feature annotations shown in this document.]
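Description:
IBMc097 is a small (about 2.7 kb) high-copy bacterial plasmid built on pSB1C3(BsmBI-), a version of the standard BioBrick backbone from which, as the name indicates, BsmBI recognition sites have been removed. It replicates in E. coli from a ColE1/pUC-type origin. Selection is by chloramphenicol, through a cat gene driven by its native promoter and followed by the lambda t0 terminator. The cloning region sits between the BioBrick prefix and suffix and is insulated by flanking transcription terminators, including the his operon terminator downstream.

The insert is a synthetic, partial mCherry coding sequence described as mCherry*(27-218), apparently residues 27 to 218, bracketed by BsaI sites. The automated annotation labels this roughly 580 bp segment as a fragment of mRFP1.1, a closely related Discosoma-derived red fluorescent protein, which is consistent with a truncated mCherry variant. The asterisk presumably marks a modified sequence, in keeping with the stated aim of providing elements free of Type IIS restriction sites, though the record does not spell out the changes. No promoter or ribosome binding site is annotated upstream of the fragment. Despite the "bacterial expression" vector type, the plasmid therefore appears to hold the fragment rather than express a fluorescent protein.

The stated purpose is to act as a staging plasmid for "IBM" on mCherry. The record does not expand the abbreviation, but the associated work concerns systematic insertion of split inteins into proteins to build Boolean logic gates and reduce basal activity. The flanking BsaI sites would let the mCherry segment be released by Type IIS digestion for Golden Gate-style transfer into downstream vectors. The exact workflow is not described in the record.
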