Addgene plasmid #161945: IBMc097
Purpose: Contains Type IIS restriction site free elements for IBM staging vectors. Staging plasmid for IBM on mCherry
Depositing lab: Baojun Wang. Depositing organization: University of Edinburgh. Publication: A systematic approach to inserting split inteins for Boolean logic gate engineering and basal activity reduction. Ho TYH, Shao A, Lu Z, Savilahti H, Menolascina F, Wang L, Dalchau N, Wang B. Nat Commun. 2021 Apr 13;12(1):2200. doi: 10.1038/s41467-021-22404-9. PubMed 33850130.
Backbone
  Vector backbone: pSB1C3(BsmBI-)
  Backbone manufacturer: Baojun Wang's Lab
  Vector type: Bacterial Expression
Growth in bacteria
  Bacterial resistance: Chloramphenicol, 25 μg/mL
  Growth temperature: 37°C
  Growth strain: DH5alpha
  Copy number: High Copy
Gene/Insert
  Gene/Insert name: pSB1C3(BsmBI-)-BsaI-mCherry*(27-218)-BsaI
  Species: Synthetic
  Cloning method: Gibson Cloning
  Sequencing primers: 5′ VF2 - TGCCACCTGACGTCTAAGAA; 3′ VR - ATTACCGCCTTTGAGTGAGC
Terms and licenses: Academic/Nonprofit Terms; Industry Terms: Not Available to Industry
How to cite: IBMc097 was a gift from Baojun Wang (Addgene plasmid # 161945 ; http://n2t.net/addgene:161945 ; RRID:Addgene_161945)
